Addgene plasmid #69887: Hy_pMT Laccase2 MCS-ZKSCAN1 548-1417 (No intron)
Purpose: Expresses a miniature version of the ZKSCAN1 circular RNA in Drosophila
Depositing lab: Jeremy Wilusz. Depositing organization: University of Pennsylvania. Publication: Combinatorial control of Drosophila circular RNA expression by intronic repeats, hnRNPs, and SR proteins. Kramer MC, Liang D, Tatomer DC, Gold B, March ZM, Cherry S, Wilusz JE. Genes Dev. 2015 Oct 8. 10.1101/gad.270421.115 PubMed 26450910.
Backbone
  Vector backbone: Hy_pMT Laccase2 MCS Exon Vector
  Backbone size w/o insert (bp): 8622
  Total vector size (bp): 9271
  Vector type: Insect Expression
  Selectable markers: Hygromycin
Growth in bacteria
  Bacterial resistance: Ampicillin, 100 μg/mL
  Growth temperature: 37°C
  Growth strain: Top10
  Copy number: Unknown
Gene/Insert
  Gene/Insert name: ZKSCAN1
  Species: H. sapiens (human)
  Insert size (bp): 650
  Mutation: F169L in ZKSCAN1
  Entrez Gene: stw (a.k.a. Dmel_CG42345, CG10398, CG10408, CG30437, CG32838, CG42345, Dmel\CG42345, Dmel_CG30437, Dmel_CG32838, Laccase2, MCO2, laccase2, str); ZKSCAN1 (a.k.a. KOX18, PHZ-37, ZNF139, ZNF36, ZSCAN33)
  Promoter: Metallothionein Promoter (pMT)
  Cloning method: Restriction Enzyme; 5′ cloning site KpnI (not destroyed); 3′ cloning site XmaI (not destroyed)
  Sequencing primers: 5′ CACTCGAATTTGGAGCCGGC
Terms and licenses: Academic/Nonprofit Terms; Industry Terms: Not Available to Industry
How to cite: Hy_pMT Laccase2 MCS-ZKSCAN1 548-1417 (No intron) was a gift from Jeremy Wilusz (Addgene plasmid # 69887 ; http://n2t.net/addgene:69887 ; RRID:Addgene_69887)
