[The description below was written by a language model from this plasmid's Addgene catalogue record and pLannotate feature annotations shown in this document.]
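Description:
Hy_pMT Laccase2 MCS-ZKSCAN1 548-1417 (No intron) is a 9,271 bp insect expression plasmid built on the Hy_pMT Laccase2 MCS Exon Vector and designed to produce a miniature version of the human ZKSCAN1 circular RNA in Drosophila cells. It is propagated in E. coli through a high-copy ColE1/pUC-type origin with ampicillin selection (AmpR under its own bla promoter). For selection in insect cells it carries a hygromycin resistance gene driven by the copia transposon promoter and followed by SV40 small t intron and polyadenylation sequences. The short annotations for TcR, yokD, YPB1 and an RSF origin are fragments, most likely backbone remnants rather than functional parts.

The payload sits downstream of the Drosophila metallothionein (MT) promoter, which is metal-inducible and so allows expression to be switched on. A roughly 650 bp human ZKSCAN1 fragment, cloned between KpnI and XmaI sites that remain intact, is annotated about 700 bp downstream of the promoter and roughly 870 bp upstream of an SV40 poly(A) signal. The flanking unannotated stretches are consistent with the backbone's name and the linked Laccase2 (stw) gene entry, suggesting that Drosophila Laccase2 intronic sequences surround the cloning site to promote backsplicing of the inserted exon, although the feature table does not label them. The "No intron" designation implies that the ZKSCAN1 exonic sequence lacks its internal intron, and the record notes an F169L change in ZKSCAN1. The associated work concerns how intronic repeats, hnRNPs and SR proteins control circular RNA expression in Drosophila, so the plasmid serves as an inducible circularization reporter, suitable for transient use or hygromycin-selected stable lines.
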