Features (pLannotate 1.2.2; 17 found; start..end, strand, type, name):
     23..611     -  rep_origin     ori: high-copy-number ColE1/pMB1/pBR322/pUC origin of replication
    782..1642    -  CDS            AmpR: β-lactamase; bla; confers resistance to ampicillin, carbenicillin, and related antibiotics
   1643..1747    -  promoter       AmpR promoter: bla
   3229..3508    +  promoter       copia promoter: strong promoter from the Drosophila transposable element copia (Sinclair et al., 1986)
   3554..4579    +  CDS            HygR: aminoglycoside phosphotransferase from E. coli; aph(4)-Ia; confers resistance to hygromycin
   4597..4869    +  CDS            yokD (fragment): YOKD_BACSU - Experimental evidence at protein level: Swiss-Prot protein existence level 1. May contribute to antibiotic resistance. From Bacillus subtilis (strain 168).
   4866..4940    +  CDS            small t antigen (fragment): SV40 (simian virus 40) small t antigen
   4942..5007    +  intron         small t intron: SV40 (simian virus 40) small t antigen intron
   5137..5157    +  CDS            SV40 NLS: nuclear localization signal of SV40 (simian virus 40) large T antigen
   5476..5559    +  CDS            large T antigen (fragment): large T antigen from SV40 (simian virus 40)
   5582..5716    +  polyA_signal   SV40 poly(A) signal: SV40 polyadenylation signal
   5717..6143    +  promoter       MT promoter: Drosophila metallothionein promoter
   6860..7420    +  CDS            ZKSCAN1 (fragment): ZKSC1_HUMAN - Also known as KOX18, ZNF139, ZNF36. Experimental evidence at protein level: Swiss-Prot protein existence level 1. May be involved in transcriptional regulation. From Homo sapiens (Human).
   8292..8413    +  polyA_signal   SV40 poly(A) signal: SV40 polyadenylation signal
   8438..8739    +  CDS            TcR (fragment): tetracycline efflux protein; tet; confers resistance to tetracycline
   8981..9109    -  CDS            YPB1_ECOLX (fragment): Protein predicted: Swiss-Prot protein existence level 4. From Escherichia coli.
   9113..9246    -  rep_origin     RSF ori (fragment): Plasmids containing the RSF 1030 origin of replication can be propagated in E. coli cells that contain additional plasmids with compatible origins.
>Addgene plasmid #69887 | Hy_pMT Laccase2 MCS-ZKSCAN1 548-1417 (No intron) | depositor full sequence | sequence record 127054 | Hy_pMT Laccase2 MCS-ZKSCAN1 548-1417 (No intron) sequence 9271 bps
AAAAGGCCGCGTTGCTGGCGTTTTTCCATAGGCTCCGCCCCCCTGACGAGCATCACAAAAATCGACGCTC
AAGTCAGAGGTGGCGAAACCCGACAGGACTATAAAGATACCAGGCGTTTCCCCCTGGAAGCTCCCTCGTG
CGCTCTCCTGTTCCGACCCTGCCGCTTACCGGATACCTGTCCGCCTTTCTCCCTTCGGGAAGCGTGGCGC
TTTCTCATAGCTCACGCTGTAGGTATCTCAGTTCGGTGTAGGTCGTTCGCTCCAAGCTGGGCTGTGTGCA
CGAACCCCCCGTTCAGCCCGACCGCTGCGCCTTATCCGGTAACTATCGTCTTGAGTCCAACCCGGTAAGA
CACGACTTATCGCCACTGGCAGCAGCCACTGGTAACAGGATTAGCAGAGCGAGGTATGTAGGCGGTGCTA
CAGAGTTCTTGAAGTGGTGGCCTAACTACGGCTACACTAGAAGGACAGTATTTGGTATCTGCGCTCTGCT
GAAGCCAGTTACCTTCGGAAAAAGAGTTGGTAGCTCTTGATCCGGCAAACAAACCACCGCTGGTAGCGGT
GGTTTTTTTGTTTGCAAGCAGCAGATTACGCGCAGAAAAAAAGGATCTCAAGAAGATCCTTTGATCTTTT
CTACGGGGTCTGACGCTCAGTGGAACGAAAACTCACGTTAAGGGATTTTGGTCATGAGATTATCAAAAAG
GATCTTCACCTAGATCCTTTTAAATTAAAAATGAAGTTTTAAATCAATCTAAAGTATATATGAGTAAACT
TGGTCTGACAGTTACCAATGCTTAATCAGTGAGGCACCTATCTCAGCGATCTGTCTATTTCGTTCATCCA
TAGTTGCCTGACTCCCCGTCGTGTAGATAACTACGATACGGGAGGGCTTACCATCTGGCCCCAGTGCTGC
AATGATACCGCGAGACCCACGCTCACCGGCTCCAGATTTATCAGCAATAAACCAGCCAGCCGGAAGGGCC
GAGCGCAGAAGTGGTCCTGCAACTTTATCCGCCTCCATCCAGTCTATTAATTGTTGCCGGGAAGCTAGAG
TAAGTAGTTCGCCAGTTAATAGTTTGCGCAACGTTGTTGCCATTGCTGCAGGCATCGTGGTGTCACGCTC
GTCGTTTGGTATGGCTTCATTCAGCTCCGGTTCCCAACGATCAAGGCGAGTTACATGATCCCCCATGTTG
TGCAAAAAAGCGGTTAGCTCCTTCGGTCCTCCGATCGTTGTCAGAAGTAAGTTGGCCGCAGTGTTATCAC
TCATGGTTATGGCAGCACTGCATAATTCTCTTACTGTCATGCCATCCGTAAGATGCTTTTCTGTGACTGG
TGAGTACTCAACCAAGTCATTCTGAGAATAGTGTATGCGGCGACCGAGTTGCTCTTGCCCGGCGTCAACA
CGGGATAATACCGCGCCACATAGCAGAACTTTAAAAGTGCTCATCATTGGAAAACGTTCTTCGGGGCGAA
AACTCTCAAGGATCTTACCGCTGTTGAGATCCAGTTCGATGTAACCCACTCGTGCACCCAACTGATCTTC
AGCATCTTTTACTTTCACCAGCGTTTCTGGGTGAGCAAAAACAGGAAGGCAAAATGCCGCAAAAAAGGGA
ATAAGGGCGACACGGAAATGTTGAATACTCATACTCTTCCTTTTTCAATATTATTGAAGCATTTATCAGG
GTTATTGTCTCATGAGCGGATACATATTTGAATGTATTTAGAAAAATAAACAAATAGGGGTTCCGCGCAC
ATTTCCCCGAAAAGTGCCACCTGACGTCTAAGAAACCATTATTATCATGACATTAACCTATAAAAATAGG
CGTATCACGAGGCCCTTTCGTCTTCAAGAATTCACATTTGTACGAATTTTTTTTTTATCAAAAGTTCGAG
TTTTTCACCAATTTCCTCATCAACCGAGCAAGGCAAACGGCTTTGAATAATATGGTGTTATATATACATA
TATCAAATCGCTGCTGACTGCGTGATTGATGGCCCCAAGATTACATATTATCGAATCAGGATTCAGAAGG
AGATCAATGTCAAATGCGGACAGGAACATGAAAGACGCCTGTTATGCGCAATTAAAAATTTGGGTTTAAT
TGCTGTGGAAACTGTTGTTGGCGGCATCTTAAGTTCCTGTTTAACAACATCAACTACTTATGTACGTAGA
AGCGTTTAAGCCATTTGCATACAGATGAGAACTGGCTTTTGTGCTAATCAGTCAAGATGACTCCGATGAT
GATGACTCATTACCTGACCAGTTTTCGCTGCTTTCTTTTCAACAACTACTTGTATATGTATTGTATCCAA
TAGCAATACATTGAATTTCCATGGTCTAGTCACGTATTATCATTTAATTGACACCAAGTCGTGTTATTGT
TGAGCTATCGAGTTCAGCTCAAACATTTCTTATTCCCATGAATAAGCCGGCAAAAATATGCAATCTATGA
AAGTTAATATAAGCAAACCTTACTTTGACTCAATACCAATGCACTTTGTGTCGATAGGTTCACGCAATTG
AGGCGATTATTCCGATAACCCAAGCGATTGACTGTTCCCGTTTCGATTCCAATTGAAATTTGGAAATGTA
CAATAGTTTTGCTATATGCTGTCAAGTACGCTCTTATCTTCTCTGGGTTTTCTTCAGAGTTTCGAAACGC
TTCTTCTTTTTTTTGTTTTTTTTTTTTTGGAATCTCGTATTTTGGAAGGGGCTCCCCTCTGGAATTTGTT
ACACTGTCGTTATCATTGCGAACAAGCGGCCCGAAGCTATCAGCGACTTTAACATTTACAATGCACTTTT
TTACGACCAATTAAATGTACATTTTCCTTTCTTCGCCCGTTGATAAGCGAACGCGATGTGGCGCAGGCAA
TGTGTTGCTCTTGCGACACAAACGCAATCAAAATGGATTCAATTTCGCTTTTTCCCAGTGAAACGAAGAA
CGAACCGACCATCATGATATGCTCCTCTGCATGTTGCGTATTGAATCAATGACAATTTCAATTAAGCCGC
CCGTTCGTCATGCGTTTTCGTGCGCTTCGAAATGCTGATAACGCTGCTGTCCTCCAACTGCTTTGCATGT
GGACACAATTCCATTTATTTAATTCTTTTATTTGGATCGGTTAAATTAAAAAGCGCCTTGTTACGCATTT
AACGTTGTTTCCGGTGCGTGGTGGTTTCATGCTTCTGGGAACGGCAAATGGGTTTAGGATTGGGAACCCC
TCATCATCTGTTGGAATATACTATTCAACCTACAAAAGTAACGTTAAACAACACTACTTTATATTTGATA
TGAATGGCCACACCTTTTATGCCATAAAACATATTGTAAGAGAATACCACTCTTTTTATTCCTTCTTTCC
TTCTTGTACGTTTTTTGCTGTAAGTAGGTCGTGGTGCTGGTGTTGCAGTTGAAATAACTTAAAATATAAA
TCATAAAACTCAAACATAAACTTGACTATTTATTTATTTATTAAGAAAGGAAATATAAATTATAAATTAC
AACAGGTTATGGACCTGCAGCCAAGCTTGGCGCTCGTCCGGGGGCAATGAGATATGAAAAAGCCTGAACT
CACCGCGACGTCTGTCGAGAAGTTTCTGATCGAAAAGTTCGACAGCGTCTCCGACCTGATGCAGCTCTCG
GAGGGCGAAGAATCTCGTGCTTTCAGCTTCGATGTAGGAGGGCGTGGATATGTCCTGCGGGTAAATAGCT
GCGCCGATGGTTTCTACAAAGATCGTTATGTTTATCGGCACTTTGCATCGGCCGCGCTCCCGATTCCGGA
AGTGCTTGACATTGGGGAATTCAGCGAGAGCCTGACCTATTGCATCTCCCGCCGTGCACAGGGTGTCACG
TTGCAAGACCTGCCTGAAACCGAACTGCCCGCTGTTCTGCAGCCGGTCGCGGAGGCCATGGATGCGATCG
CTGCGGCCGATCTTAGCCAGACGAGCGGGTTCGGCCCATTCGGACCGCAAGGAATCGGTCAATACACTAC
ATGGCGTGATTTCATATGCGCGATTGCTGATCCCCATGTGTATCACTGGCAAACTGTGATGGACGACACC
GTCAGTGCGTCCGTCGCGCAGGCTCTCGATGAGCTGATGCTTTGGGCCGAGGACTGCCCCGAAGTCCGGC
ACCTCGTGCACGCGGATTTCGGCTCCAACAATGTCCTGACGGACAATGGCCGCATAACAGCGGTCATTGA
CTGGAGCGAGGCGATGTTCGGGGATTCCCAATACGAGGTCGCCAACATCTTCTTCTGGAGGCCGTGGTTG
GCTTGTATGGAGCAGCAGACGCGCTACTTCGAGCGGAGGCATCCGGAGCTTGCAGGATCGCCGCGGCTCC
GGGCGTATATGCTCCGCATTGGTCTTGACCAACTCTATCAGAGCTTGGTTGACGGCAATTTCGATGATGC
AGCTTGGGCGCAGGGTCGATGCGACGCAATCGTCCGATCCGGAGCCGGGACTGTCGGGCGTACACAAATC
GCCCGCAGAAGCGCGGCCGTCTGGACCGATGGCTGTGTAGAAGTACTCGCCGATAGTGGAAACCGACGCC
CCAGCACTCGTCCGAGGGCAAAGGAATAGAGTAGATGCCGACCGAACAAGAGCTGATTTCGAGAACGCCT
CAGCCAGCAACTCGCGCGAGCCTAGCAAGGCAAATGCGAGAGAACGGCCTTACGCTTGGTGGCACAGTTC
TCGTCCACAGTTCGCTAAGCTCGCTCGGCTGGGTCGCGGGAGGGCCGGTCGCAGTGATTCAGGCCCTTCT
GGATTGTGTTGGTCCCCAGGGCACGATTGTCATGCCCACGCACTCGGGTGATCTGACTGATCCCGCAGAT
TGGAGATCGCCGCCCGTGCCTGCCGATTGGGTGCAGATCTTTGTGAAGGAACCTTACTTCTGTGGTGTGA
CATAATTGGACAAACTACCTACAGAGATTTAAAGCTCTAAGGTAAATATAAAATTTTTAAGTGTATAATG
TGTTAAACTACTGATTCTAATTGTTTGTGTATTTTAGATTCCAACCTATGGAACTGATGAATGGGAGCAG
TGGTGGAATGCCTTTAATGAGGAAAACCTGTTTTGCTCAGAAGAAATGCCATCTAGTGATGATGAGGCTA
CTGCTGACTCTCAACATTCTACTCCTCCAAAAAAGAAGAGAAAGGTAGAAGACCCCAAGGACTTTCCTTC
AGAATTGCTAAGTTTTTTGAGTCATGCTGTGTTTAGTAATAGAACTCTTGCTTGCTTTGCTATTTACACC
ACAAAGGAAAAAGCTGCACTGCTATACAAGAAAATTATGGAAAAATATTCTGTAACCTTTATAAGTAGGC
ATAACAGTTATAATCATAACATACTGTTTTTTCTTACTCCACACAGGCATAGAGTGTCTGCTATTAATAA
CTATGCTCAAAAATTGTGTACCTTTAGCTTTTTAATTTGTAAAGGGGTTAATAAGGAATATTTGATGTAT
AGTGCCTTGACTAGAGATCATAATCAGCCATACCACATTTGTAGAGGTTTTACTTGCTTTAAAAAACCTC
CCACACCTCCCCCTGAACCTGAAACATAAAATGAATGCAATTGTTGTTGTTAACTTGTTTATTGCAGCTT
ATAATGGTTACAAATAAAGCAATAGCATCACAAATTTCACAAATAAAGCATTTTTTTCACTGCATTCTAG
TTGTGGTTTGTCCAAACTCATCAATGTATCTTATCATGTCTGGATCAATTCGTTGCAGGACAGGATGTGG
TGCCCGATGTGACTAGCTCTTTGCTGCAGGCCGTCCTATCCTCTGGTTCCGATAAGAGACCCAGAACTCC
GGCCCCCCACCGCCCACCGCCACCCCCATACATATGTGGTACGCAAGTAAGAGTGCCTGCGCATGCCCCA
TGTGCCCCACCAAGAGCTTTGCATCCCATACAAGTCCCCAAAGTGGAGAACCGAACCAATTCTTCGCGGG
CAGAACAAAAGCTTCTGCACACGTCTCCACTCGAATTTGGAGCCGGCCGGCGTGTGCAAAAGAGGTGAAT
CGAACGAAAGACCCGTGTGTAAAGCCGCGTTTCCAAAATGTATAAAACCGAGAGCATCTGGCCAATGTGC
ATCAGTTGTGGTCAGCAGCAAAATCAAGTGAATCATCTCAGTGCAACTAAAGGGGGGATCTCGAGCATTG
AGAAATGACTGAGTTCCGGTGCTCTCAAGTCATTGATCTTTGTCGACTTTTATTTGGTCTCTGTAATAAC
GACTTCAAAAACATTAAATTCTGTTGCGAAGCCAGTAAGCTACAAAAAGAAAAAACAAGAGAGAGTGCTA
TAGTCGTATAGTATAGTTTCCCGACTATCTGATACCCATTACTTATCTAGGGGGAATGCGAACCCAAAAT
TTTATCAGTTTTCTCGGATATCGATAGATATTGGGGAATAAATTTAAATAAATAAATTTTGGGCGGGTTT
AGGGCGTGGCAAAAAGTTTTTTGGCAAATCGCTAGAAATTTACAAGACTTATAAAATTATGAAAAAATAC
AACAAAATTTTAAACACGTGGGCGTGACAGTTTTGGGCGGTTTTAGGGCGTTAGAGTAGGCGAGGACAGG
GTTACATCGACTAGGCTTTGATCCTGATCAAGAATATATATACTTTATACCGCTTCCTTCTACATGTTAC
CTATTTTTCAACGAATCTAGTATACCTTTTTACTGTACGATTTATGGGTATAATAATAAGCTAAATCGAG
ACTAAGTTTTATTGTTATATATATTTTTTTTATTTTATGCAGAAAGGTACCGAATAGTAAAGAAACACAT
CATAAAACCTCCCAGGACATAAAGGTGAGCACAGACCCTGTTTGGATCAAGTCAGTTCCTGGAGCCTGAA
TGATGACTGCTGAATCACGGGAAGCCACGGGTCTGTCCCCACAGGCTGCACAGGAGAAGGATGGTATCGT
AATAGTGAAGGTGGAAGAGGAAGATGAGGAAGACCACATGTGGGGGCAGGATTCCACCCTACAGGACACG
CCTCCTCCAGACCCAGAGATATTCCGCCAACGCTTCAGGCGCTTCTGTTACCAGAACACTTTTGGGCCCC
GAGAGGCTCTCAGTCGGCTGAAGGAACTTTGTCATCAGTGGCTGCGGCCAGAAATAAACACCAAGGAACA
GATCCTGGAGCTTCTGGTGCTAGAGCAGTTTCTTTCCATCCTGCCCAAGGAGCTCCAGGTCTGGCTGCAG
GAATACCGCCCCGATAGTGGAGAGGAGGCCGTGACCCTTCTAGAAGACTTGGAGCTTGATTTATCAGGAC
AACAGGTCCCAGGTCAAGTTCATGGACCTGAGATGCTCGCAAGGGGGATGGTGCCTCTGGATCCAGTTCA
GGAGTCCTCGAGCTTTGACCTTCATCACGAGGCCACCCAGTCCCACTTCAAACATTCGTCTCGGAAACCC
CCCGGGGAGCTCAGCGTAAGTATTCAAAATTCCAAAATTTTTTACTAGAAATATTCGATTTTTTAATAGG
CAGTTTCTATACTATTGTATACTATTGTAGATTCGTTGAAAAGTATGTAACAGGAAGAATAAAGCATTTC
CGACCATGTAAAGTATATATATTCTTAATAAGGATCAATAGCCGAGTCGATCTCGCCATGTCCGTCTGTC
TTATTATTTTATTACCGCCGAGACATCAGGAACTATAAAAGCTAGAAGGATGAGTTTTAGCATACAGATT
CTAGAGACAAGGACGCAGAGCAAGTTTGTTGATCCATGCTGCCACGCTTTAACTTTCTCAAATTGCCCAA
AACTGCCATGCCCACATTTTTGAACTATTTTCGAAATTTTTTCATAATTGTATTACTCGTGTAAATTTCC
ATCAATTTGCCAAAAAACTTTTTGTCACGCGTTAACGCCCTAAAGCCGCCAATTTGGTCACGCCCACACT
ATTGAACAATTATCAAATTTTTTCTCATTTTATTCCCCAATATCTATCGATATCCCCGATTATGAAATTA
TTAAATTTCGCGTTCGCATTCACACTAGCTGAGTAACGAGTATCTGATAGTTGGGGAAATCGACTTATTT
TTTATATACAATGAAAATGAATTTAATCATATGAATATCGATTATAGCTTTTTATTTAATATGAATATTT
ATTTGGGCTTAAGGTGTAACCTCCTCGACATAAGACTCACATGGCGCAGGCACATTGAAGACAAAAATAC
TCATTGTCGGGTCTCGCACCCTCCAGCAGCACCTAAAATTATGTCTTCAATTATTGCCAACATTGGAGAC
ACAATTAGTCTGTGGCACCTCAGGCGGCCGCAACTTGTTTATTGCAGCTTATAATGGTTACAAATAAAGC
AATAGCATCACAAATTTCACAAATAAAGCATTTTTTTCACTGCATTCTAGTTGTGGTTTGTCCAAACTCA
TCAATGTATCTTAACTAGTGGATCCACTAGGGGCCGCCGACGCGAGGCTGGATGGCCTTCCCCATTATGA
TTCTTCTCGCTTCCGGCGGCATCGGGATGCCCGCGTTGCAGGCCATGCTGTCCAGGCAGGTAGATGACGA
CCATCAGGGACAGCTTCAAGGATCGCTCGCGGCTCTTACCAGCCTAACTTCGATCATTGGACCGCTGATC
GTCACGGCGATTTATGCCGCCTCGGCGAGCACATGGAACGGGTTGGCATGGATTGTAGGCGCCGCCCTAT
ACCTTGTCTGCCTCCCCGCGTTGCGTCGCGGTGCATGGAGCCGGGCCACCTCGACCTGAATGGAAGCCGG
CGGCACCTCGCTAACGGATTCACCACTCCAAGAATTGGAGCCAATCAATTCTTGCGGAGAACTGTGAATG
CGCAAACCAACCCTTGGCAGAACATATCCATCGCGTCCGCCATCTCCAGCAGCCGCACGCGGCGCATCTC
GGGCAGCGTTGGGTCCTGGCCACGGGTGCGCATGATCGTGCTCCTGTCGTTGAGGACCCGGCTAGGCTGG
CGGGGTTGCCTTACTGGTTAGCAGAATGAATCACCGATACGCGAGCGAACGTGAAGCGACTGCTGCTGCA
AAACGTCTGCGACCTGAGCAACAACATGAATGGTCTTCGGTTTCCGTGTTTCGTAAAGTCTGGAAACGCG
GAAGTCAGCGCTCTTCCGCTTCCTCGCTCACTGACTCGCTGCGCTCGGTCGTTCGGCTGCGGCGAGCGGT
ATCAGCTCACTCAAAGGCGGTAATACGGTTATCCACAGAATCAGGGGATAACGCAGGAAAGAACATGTGA
GCAAAAGGCCAGCAAAAGGCCAGGAACCGTA
