>Addgene plasmid #69887 | Hy_pMT Laccase2 MCS-ZKSCAN1 548-1417 (No intron) | addgene partial sequence | sequence record 127053 | MT-Forward 5'-CATCTCAGTGCAACTAAA-3'
AGTCATTGATCTTTGTCGACTTTTATTTGGTCTCTGTAATAACGACTTCAAAAACATTAAATTCTGTTGC
GAAGCCAGTAAGCTACAAAAAGAAAAAACAAGAGAGAGTGCTATAGTCGTATAGTATAGTTTCCCGACTA
TCTGATACCCATTACTTATCTAGGGGGAATGCGAACCCAAAATTTTATCAGTTTTCTCGGATATCGATAG
ATATTGGGGAATAAATTTAAATAAATAAATTTTGGGCGGGTTTAGGGCGTGGCAAAAAGTTTTTTGGCAA
ATCGCTAGAAATTTACAAGACTTATAAAATTATGAAAAAATACAACAAAATTTTAAACACGTGGGCGTGA
CAGTTTTGGGCGGTTTTAGGGCGTTAGAGTAGGCGAGGACAGGGTTACATCGACTAGGCTTTGATCCTGA
TCAAGAATATATATACTTTATACCGCTTCCTTCTACATGTTACCTATTTTTCAACGAATCTAGTATACCT
TTTTACTGTACGATTTATGGGTATAATAATAAGCTAAATCGAGACTAAGTTTTATTGTTATATATATTTT
TTTTATTTTATGCAGAAAGGTACCGAATAGTAAAGAAACACATCATAAAACCTCCCAGGACATAAAGGTG
AGCACAGACCCTGTTTGGATCAAGTCAGTTCCTGGAGCCTGAATGATGACTGCTGAATCACGGGAAGCCA
CGGGTCTGTCCCCACAGGCTGCACAGG
