>Addgene plasmid #69887 | Hy_pMT Laccase2 MCS-ZKSCAN1 548-1417 (No intron) | addgene partial sequence | sequence record 127329 | Laccase2-R 5'-tcgactcggctattgatcct-3'
ATGCTTTATTCTTCCTGTTACATACTTTTCAACGAATCTACAATAGTATACAATAGTATAGAAACTGCCT
ATTAAAAAATCGAATATTTCTAGTAAAAAATTTTGGAATTTTGAATACTTACGCTGAGCTCCCCGGGGGG
TTTCCGAGACGAATGTTTGAAGTGGGACTGGGTGGCCTCGTGATGAAGGTCAAGGCTCGAGGACTCCTGA
ACTGGATCCAGAGGCACCATCCCCCTTGCGAGCATCTCAGGTCCATGAACTTGACCTGGGACCTGTTGTC
CTGATAAATCAAGCTCCAAGTCTTCTAGAAGGGTCACGGCCTCCTCTCCACTATCGGGGCGGTATTCCTG
CAGCCAGACCTGGAGCTCCTTGGGCAGGATGGAAAGAAACTGCTCTAGCACCAGAAGCTCCAGGATCTGT
TCCTTGGTGTTTATTTCTGGCCGCAGCCACTGATGACAAAGTTCCTTCAGCCGACTGAGAGCCTCTCGGG
GCCCAAAAGTGTTCTGGTAACAGAAGCGCCTGAAGCGTTGGCGGAATATCTCTGGGTCTGGAGGAGGCGT
GTCCTGTAGGGTGGAATCCTGCCCCCACATGTGGTCTTCCTCATCTTCCTCTTCCACCTTCACTATTACG
ATACCATCCTTCTCCTGTGCAGCCTGTGGGGACAGACCCGTGGCTTCCCGTGATTCAGCAGTCATCATTC
AGGCTCCAGGAACTGACTTGATCCAAACAGGGTCTGTGCTCACCTTTATGTCCTG
